>Addgene plasmid #202720 | EGFP-PIP5K1A | addgene full sequence | sequence record 399173 | Addgene NGS Result
GTAGTGAGGAGGCTTTTTTGGAGGCCTAGGCTTTTGCAAAGATCGATCAAGAGACAGGATGAGGATCGTT
TCGCATGATTGAACAAGATGGATTGCACGCAGGTTCTCCGGCCGCTTGGGTGGAGAGGCTATTCGGCTAT
GACTGGGCACAACAGACAATCGGCTGCTCTGATGCCGCCGTGTTCCGGCTGTCAGCGCAGGGGCGCCCGG
TTCTTTTTGTCAAGACCGACCTGTCCGGTGCCCTGAATGAACTGCAAGACGAGGCAGCGCGGCTATCGTG
GCTGGCCACGACGGGCGTTCCTTGCGCAGCTGTGCTCGACGTTGTCACTGAAGCGGGAAGGGACTGGCTG
CTATTGGGCGAAGTGCCGGGGCAGGATCTCCTGTCATCTCACCTTGCTCCTGCCGAGAAAGTATCCATCA
TGGCTGATGCAATGCGGCGGCTGCATACGCTTGATCCGGCTACCTGCCCATTCGACCACCAAGCGAAACA
TCGCATCGAGCGAGCACGTACTCGGATGGAAGCCGGTCTTGTCGATCAGGATGATCTGGACGAAGAGCAT
CAGGGGCTCGCGCCAGCCGAACTGTTCGCCAGGCTCAAGGCGAGCATGCCCGACGGCGAGGATCTCGTCG
TGACCCATGGCGATGCCTGCTTGCCGAATATCATGGTGGAAAATGGCCGCTTTTCTGGATTCATCGACTG
TGGCCGGCTGGGTGTGGCGGACCGCTATCAGGACATAGCGTTGGCTACCCGTGATATTGCTGAAGAGCTT
GGCGGCGAATGGGCTGACCGCTTCCTCGTGCTTTACGGTATCGCCGCTCCCGATTCGCAGCGCATCGCCT
TCTATCGCCTTCTTGACGAGTTCTTCTGAGCGGGACTCTGGGGTTCGAAATGACCGACCAAGCGACGCCC
AACCTGCCATCACGAGATTTCGATTCCACCGCCGCCTTCTATGAAAGGTTGGGCTTCGGAATCGTTTTCC
GGGACGCCGGCTGGATGATCCTCCAGCGCGGGGATCTCATGCTGGAGTTCTTCGCCCACCCTAGGGGGAG
GCTAACTGAAACACGGAAGGAGACAATACCGGAAGGAACCCGCGCTATGACGGCAATAAAAAGACAGAAT
AAAACGCACGGTGTTGGGTCGTTTGTTCATAAACGCGGGGTTCGGTCCCAGGGCTGGCACTCTGTCGATA
CCCCACCGAGACCCCATTGGGGCCAATACGCCCGCGTTTCTTCCTTTTCCCCACCCCACCCCCCAAGTTC
GGGTGAAGGCCCAGGGCTCGCAGCCAACGTCGGGGCGGCAGGCCCTGCCATAGCCTCAGGTTACTCATAT
ATACTTTAGATTGATTTAAAACTTCATTTTTAATTTAAAAGGATCTAGGTGAAGATCCTTTTTGATAATC
TCATGACCAAAATCCCTTAACGTGAGTTTTCGTTCCACTGAGCGTCAGACCCCGTAGAAAAGATCAAAGG
ATCTTCTTGAGATCCTTTTTTTCTGCGCGTAATCTGCTGCTTGCAAACAAAAAAACCACCGCTACCAGCG
GTGGTTTGTTTGCCGGATCAAGAGCTACCAACTCTTTTTCCGAAGGTAACTGGCTTCAGCAGAGCGCAGA
TACCAAATACTGTTCTTCTAGTGTAGCCGTAGTTAGGCCACCACTTCAAGAACTCTGTAGCACCGCCTAC
ATACCTCGCTCTGCTAATCCTGTTACCAGTGGCTGCTGCCAGTGGCGATAAGTCGTGTCTTACCGGGTTG
GACTCAAGACGATAGTTACCGGATAAGGCGCAGCGGTCGGGCTGAACGGGGGGTTCGTGCACACAGCCCA
GCTTGGAGCGAACGACCTACACCGAACTGAGATACCTACAGCGTGAGCTATGAGAAAGCGCCACGCTTCC
CGAAGGGAGAAAGGCGGACAGGTATCCGGTAAGCGGCAGGGTCGGAACAGGAGAGCGCACGAGGGAGCTT
CCAGGGGGAAACGCCTGGTATCTTTATAGTCCTGTCGGGTTTCGCCACCTCTGACTTGAGCGTCGATTTT
TGTGATGCTCGTCAGGGGGGCGGAGCCTATGGAAAAACGCCAGCAACGCGGCCTTTTTACGGTTCCTGGC
CTTTTGCTGGCCTTTTGCTCACATGTTCTTTCCTGCGTTATCCCCTGATTCTGTGGATAACCGTATTACC
GCCATGCATTAGTTATTAATAGTAATCAATTACGGGGTCATTAGTTCATAGCCCATATATGGAGTTCCGC
GTTACATAACTTACGGTAAATGGCCCGCCTGGCTGACCGCCCAACGACCCCCGCCCATTGACGTCAATAA
TGACGTATGTTCCCATAGTAACGCCAATAGGGACTTTCCATTGACGTCAATGGGTGGAGTATTTACGGTA
AACTGCCCACTTGGCAGTACATCAAGTGTATCATATGCCAAGTACGCCCCCTATTGACGTCAATGACGGT
AAATGGCCCGCCTGGCATTATGCCCAGTACATGACCTTATGGGACTTTCCTACTTGGCAGTACATCTACG
TATTAGTCATCGCTATTACCATGGTGATGCGGTTTTGGCAGTACATCAATGGGCGTGGATAGCGGTTTGA
CTCACGGGGATTTCCAAGTCTCCACCCCATTGACGTCAATGGGAGTTTGTTTTGGCACCAAAATCAACGG
GACTTTCCAAAATGTCGTAACAACTCCGCCCCATTGACGCAAATGGGCGGTAGGCGTGTACGGTGGGAGG
TCTATATAAGCAGAGCTGGTTTAGTGAACCGTCAGATCCGCTAGCGCTACCGGTCGCCACCATGGTGAGC
AAGGGCGAGGAGCTGTTCACCGGGGTGGTGCCCATCCTGGTCGAGCTGGACGGCGACGTAAACGGCCACA
AGTTCAGCGTGTCCGGCGAGGGCGAGGGCGATGCCACCTACGGCAAGCTGACCCTGAAGTTCATCTGCAC
CACCGGCAAGCTGCCCGTGCCCTGGCCCACCCTCGTGACCACCCTGACCTACGGCGTGCAGTGCTTCAGC
CGCTACCCCGACCACATGAAGCAGCACGACTTCTTCAAGTCCGCCATGCCCGAAGGCTACGTCCAGGAGC
GCACCATCTTCTTCAAGGACGACGGCAACTACAAGACCCGCGCCGAGGTGAAGTTCGAGGGCGACACCCT
GGTGAACCGCATCGAGCTGAAGGGCATCGACTTCAAGGAGGACGGCAACATCCTGGGGCACAAGCTGGAG
TACAACTACAACAGCCACAACGTCTATATCATGGCCGACAAGCAGAAGAACGGCATCAAGGTGAACTTCA
AGATCCGCCACAACATCGAGGACGGCAGCGTGCAGCTCGCCGACCACTACCAGCAGAACACCCCCATCGG
CGACGGCCCCGTGCTGCTGCCCGACAACCACTACCTGAGCACCCAGTCCGCCCTGAGCAAAGACCCCAAC
GAGAAGCGCGATCACATGGTCCTGCTGGAGTTCGTGACCGCCGCCGGGATCACTCTCGGCATGGACGAGC
TGTACAAGTCCGGACTCAGATCTCGAGCTCAAGCTTCGAATTCTGCAGTCGACGGTACCGCGATGGCGTC
GGCCTCCTCCGGGCCGTCGTCTTCGGTCGGTTTTTCATCCTTTGATCCCGCGGTCCCTTCCTGTACCTTG
TCCTCAGCAGCATCTGGAATCAAGAGACCCATGGCATCTGAGGTCTTGGAAGCTAGACAGGATTCTTACA
TCTCATTGGTGCCTTATGCCTCTGGCATGCCCATCAAGAAAATAGGCCATAGAAGTGTTGATTCCTCAGG
AGAGACAACATATAAAAAGACAACCTCATCAGCCTTGAAAGGTGCCATCCAGTTAGGCATTACCCACACT
GTGGGGAGCCTGAGTACCAAACCAGAGCGTGATGTCCTCATGCAAGATTTCTACGTGGTTGAGAGTATCT
TCTTTCCCAGTGAAGGGAGCAACCTGACCCCTGCTCATCACTACAATGACTTTCGTTTCAAGACCTATGC
ACCTGTTGCCTTCCGCTACTTCCGGGAGCTATTTGGTATCCGGCCCGATGATTACTTGTATTCCCTCTGC
AGTGAGCCGCTGATTGAACTCTGTAGCTCTGGAGCTAGTGGTTCCCTATTCTATGTGTCCAGCGACGATG
AGTTCATTATTAAGACAGTCCAACATAAAGAGGCGGAATTTCTGCAGAAGCTGCTTCCAGGATACTACAT
GAACCTCAACCAGAACCCTCGGACTTTGCTGCCTAAATTCTATGGACTGTACTGTGTGCAGGCAGGTGGC
AAGAACATTCGGATTGTGGTGATGAACAATCTTTTACCAAGATCGGTAAAAATGCATATCAAATATGACC
TCAAAGGCTCAACCTACAAACGGCGGGCTTCCCAGAAAGAGCGAGAGAAGCCTCTTCCCACATTTAAAGA
CCTAGACTTCTTACAAGACATCCCTGATGGTCTTTTTTTGGATGCTGACATGTACAACGCTCTCTGTAAG
ACCCTGCAGCGTGACTGTTTGGTGCTGCAGAGCTTCAAGATAATGGATTACAGCCTCTTGATGTCAATCC
ATAATATAGATCATGCACAACGAGAGCCCTTAAGCAGTGAAACACAGTACTCAGTTGATACTCGAAGACC
GGCCCCCCAAAAGGCTCTGTATTCCACAGCCATGGAATCCATCCAGGGAGAGGCTCGACGGGGTGGTACC
ATGGAGACTGATGACCATATGGGTGGCATCCCTGCCCGGAATAGTAAAGGGGAAAGGCTTCTGCTTTATA
TTGGCATCATTGACATTCTACAGTCTTACAGGTTTGTTAAGAAGTTGGAGCACTCTTGGAAAGCCCTGGT
ACATGACGGAGACACTGTCTCAGTGCATCGCCCAGGCTTCTACGCTGAACGGTTCCAGCGCTTCATGTGC
AACACAGTATTTAAGAAGATTCCCTTGAAGCCTTCTCCTTCCAAAAAGTTTCGGTCTGGCTCATCTTTCT
CTCGGCGAGCAGGCTCCAGTGGCAACTCCTGCATTACTTACCAGCCATCGGTCTCTGGGGAACACAAGGC
ACAAGTGACAACAAAGGCAGAAGTGGAGCCAGGCGTTCACCTTGGTCGTCCTGATGTTTTACCTCAGACT
CCACCTTTGGAGGAAATCAGTGAGGGCTCGCCTATTCCTGACCCCAGTTTCTCACCTCTAGTTGGAGAGA
CTTTGCAAATGCTAACTACAAGTACAACCTTGGAAAAGCTTGAAGTTGCAGAGTCAGAGTTCACCCATTA
ACGGGATCCACCGGATCTAGATAACTGATCATAATCAGCCATACCACATTTGTAGAGGTTTTACTTGCTT
TAAAAAACCTCCCACACCTCCCCCTGAACCTGAAACATAAAATGAATGCAATTGTTGTTGTTAACTTGTT
TATTGCAGCTTATAATGGTTACAAATAAAGCAATAGCATCACAAATTTCACAAATAAAGCATTTTTTTCA
CTGCATTCTAGTTGTGGTTTGTCCAAACTCATCAATGTATCTTAACGCGTAAATTGTAAGCGTTAATATT
TTGTTAAAATTCGCGTTAAATTTTTGTTAAATCAGCTCATTTTTTAACCAATAGGCCGAAATCGGCAAAA
TCCCTTATAAATCAAAAGAATAGACCGAGATAGGGT
[37 nt withheld, positions 5637-5673]
AAAGAACGTGGACTCCAACGTCAAAGG
[49 nt withheld, positions 5701-5749]
T
[91 nt withheld, positions 5751-5841]
G
[124 nt withheld, positions 5843-5966]
CAGGTGGCACTTTTCGGGGAAATGTGCGCGGAACCCCTATTTGTTTATTTTTCTAAATACATTCAAATAT
GTATCCGCTCATGAGACAATAACCCTGATAAATGCTTCAATAATATTGAAAAAGGAAGAGTCCTGAGGCG
GAAAGAACCAGCTGTGGAATGTGTGTCAGTTAGGGTGTGGAAAGTCCCCAGGCTCCCCAGCAGGCAGAAG
TATGCAAAGCATGCATCTCAATTAGTCAGCAACCAGGTGTGGAAAGTCCCCAGGCTCCCCAGCAGGCAGA
AGTATGCAAAGCATGCATCTCAATTAGTCAGCAACCATAGTCCCGCCCCTAACTCCGCCCATCCCGCCCC
TAACTCCGCCCAGTTCCGCCCATTCTCCGCCCCATGGCTGACTAATTTTTTTTATTTATGCAGAGGCCGA
GGCCGCCTCGGCCTCTGAGCTATTCCAGAA
Features (pLannotate 1.2.2; 15 found; start..end, strand, type, name):
     75..869     +  CDS            NeoR/KanR: aminoglycoside phosphotransferase from Tn5; aph(3')-II (or nptII); confers resistance to neomycin, kanamycin, and G418 (Geneticin®)
    890..1042    +  CDS            ble (fragment): BLE_KLEPN - Experimental evidence at protein level: Swiss-Prot protein existence level 1. Binding protein with a strong affinity to the bleomycin family of antibiotics. Binds to CL990; an antimitotic-antibiotic compound. From Klebsiella pneumoniae.
   1101..1148    +  polyA_signal   HSV TK poly(A) signal: herpes simplex virus thymidine kinase polyadenylation signal (Cole and Stacy, 1985)
   1239..1255    -  polyA_signal   bGH poly(A) signal (fragment): bovine growth hormone polyadenylation signal
   1477..2065    +  rep_origin     ori: high-copy-number ColE1/pMB1/pBR322/pUC origin of replication
   2240..2543    +  enhancer       CMV enhancer: human cytomegalovirus immediate early enhancer
   2544..2747    +  promoter       CMV promoter: human cytomegalovirus (CMV) immediate early promoter
   2792..3508    +  CDS            EGFP: EGFP is a basic (constitutively fluorescent) green fluorescent protein published in 1996, derived from Aequorea victoria. It is reported to be a rapidly-maturing weak dimer with moderate acid sensitivity.
   3509..3562    +  misc_feature   MCS (fragment): multiple cloning site
   3563..5248    +  CDS            PIP5K1A: PI51A_HUMAN - Experimental evidence at protein level: Swiss-Prot protein existence level 1. Catalyzes the phosphorylation of phosphatidylinositol 4- phosphate (PtdIns(4)P/PI4P) to form phosphatidylinositol 4,5- bisphosphate (PtdIns(4,5)P2/PIP2), a lipid second messenger that regulates several cellular processes such as signal transduction, vesicle trafficking, actin cytoskeleton dynamics, cell adhesion, and cell motility (PubMed:8955136, PubMed:21477596, PubMed:22942276). PtdIns(4,5)P2 can directly act as a second messenger or can be utilized as a precursor to generate other second messengers:
   5276..5360    +  CDS            large T antigen (fragment): large T antigen from SV40 (simian virus 40)
   5383..5504    +  polyA_signal   SV40 poly(A) signal: SV40 polyadenylation signal
   5538..5966    -  rep_origin     f1 ori (sequence partly withheld): f1 bacteriophage origin of replication; arrow indicates direction of (+) strand synthesis
   5993..6097    +  promoter       AmpR promoter: bla
   6099..40      +  promoter       SV40 promoter (across the origin): SV40 enhancer and early promoter
