[The description below was written by a language model from this plasmid's Addgene catalogue record and pLannotate feature annotations shown in this document.]
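Description:
EGFP-PIP5K1A is a mammalian expression plasmid built on the pEGFP-C1 backbone that produces human PIP5K1A fused at its N-terminus to enhanced green fluorescent protein. The 6.4 kb plasmid is maintained in E. coli at high copy through a ColE1/pUC-type origin and is selected with kanamycin. Resistance comes from the Tn5 NeoR/KanR aminoglycoside phosphotransferase gene, which sits downstream of tandem bacterial (AmpR/bla) and SV40 early promoters and is terminated by the HSV TK polyadenylation signal. This arrangement lets the same marker confer kanamycin resistance in bacteria and G418 resistance in transfected mammalian cells. An f1 origin is also present, which permits single-stranded DNA production. The short ble, bGH poly(A) and large T antigen fragments in the annotation appear to be partial matches to backbone sequence rather than functional elements.

The expression cassette is driven by the human cytomegalovirus immediate early enhancer and promoter. The EGFP coding sequence is followed directly by a short remnant of the multiple cloning site, which serves as a linker, and then by the PIP5K1A open reading frame. The insert was introduced by Gibson assembly, and transcripts end at the SV40 polyadenylation signal. PIP5K1A is the lipid kinase that phosphorylates phosphatidylinositol 4-phosphate to generate PI(4,5)P2, a plasma membrane lipid involved in signal transduction, vesicle trafficking and actin cytoskeleton dynamics. The stated purpose is expression of a fluorescent protein-tagged enzyme. The construct therefore allows overexpression of the kinase in cultured mammalian cells while its abundance and localisation are followed by live-cell fluorescence imaging, consistent with the associated study of homeostatic control of PI(4,5)P2 at the plasma membrane.
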