Addgene plasmid #202720: EGFP-PIP5K1A
Purpose: expresses fluorescent protein-tagged enzyme
Depositing lab: Gerry Hammond. Publication: A novel homeostatic mechanism tunes PI(4,5)P2-dependent signaling at the plasma membrane. Wills RC, Doyle CP, Zewe JP, Pacheco J, Hansen SD, Hammond GRV. J Cell Sci. 2023 Aug 3:jcs.261494. doi: 10.1242/jcs.261494. PubMed 37534432.
Backbone
  Vector backbone: pEGFP-C1
  Vector type: Mammalian Expression
Growth in bacteria
  Bacterial resistance: Kanamycin, 50 μg/mL
  Growth temperature: 37°C
  Growth strain: DH5alpha
  Copy number: High Copy
Gene/Insert
  Gene/Insert name: EGFP:PIP5K1A
  Species: H. sapiens (human)
  Entrez Gene: PIP5K1A
  Cloning method: Gibson Cloning
Terms and licenses: Academic/Nonprofit Terms; Industry Terms: Not Available to Industry
Depositor comments: Please visit https://www.biorxiv.org/content/10.1101/2022.06.30.498262v3 for bioRxiv preprint.
How to cite: EGFP-PIP5K1A was a gift from Gerry Hammond (Addgene plasmid # 202720 ; http://n2t.net/addgene:202720 ; RRID:Addgene_202720)
